Addgene plasmid #218878: pGP-AAV-syn-flex-iGABASnFR2n-WPRE
Purpose: AAV-mediated expression of improved GABA sensor (negative change in fluorescence)
Depositing lab: GENIE Project. Depositing organization: HHMI, Janelia Research Campus. Publication: iGABASnFR2 is an improved genetically encoded protein sensor of GABA. Kolb I, Hasseman JP, Matsumoto A, Jensen TP, Kopach O, Arthur BJ, Zhang Y, Tsang A, Reep D, Tsegaye G, Zheng J, Patel RH, Looger LL, Marvin JS, Korff WL, Rusakov DA, Yonehara K, Turner GC. eLife. 2026 Mar 18;14:RP108319. doi: 10.7554/eLife.108319. PubMed 41848771.
Backbone
  Vector backbone: pAAV-Syn-FLEX
  Backbone manufacturer: Scott Sternson
  Vector type: Mammalian Expression, AAV, Cre/Lox
Growth in bacteria
  Bacterial resistance: Ampicillin, 100 μg/mL
  Growth temperature: 37°C
  Growth strain: NEB Stable
  Copy number: High Copy
Gene/Insert
  Gene/Insert name: iGABASnFR2n (alt name: variant 4445)
  Species: Pseudomonas fluorescens, A. victoria (jellyfish)
  Insert size (bp): 1941
  Mutation: S99A F104H R168P
  Promoter: Synapsin
  Cloning method: Restriction Enzyme; 5′ cloning site Unknown (unknown if destroyed)
Terms and licenses: Academic/Nonprofit Terms; Industry Terms: Not Available to Industry
Depositor comments: Please visit https://doi.org/10.1101/2025.03.25.644953 for bioRxiv preprint.
How to cite: pGP-AAV-syn-flex-iGABASnFR2n-WPRE was a gift from GENIE Project (Addgene plasmid # 218878 ; http://n2t.net/addgene:218878 ; RRID:Addgene_218878)
