[The description below was written by a language model from this plasmid's Addgene catalogue record and pLannotate feature annotations shown in this document.]
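Description:
pGP-AAV-syn-flex-iGABASnFR2n-WPRE is an AAV transfer plasmid for Cre-dependent, neuron-specific expression of iGABASnFR2n, an improved genetically encoded GABA sensor that reports ligand binding as a decrease in fluorescence. It is built on the pAAV-Syn-FLEX backbone. In bacteria it is maintained through a high-copy ColE1/pUC-type origin and selected with ampicillin via the β-lactamase gene. An f1 origin and small lacZα and lacI remnants are also present in the backbone. Two AAV2 inverted terminal repeats flank the expression cassette, so that the region between them can be packaged into recombinant AAV particles.

Within the ITRs, the human synapsin I promoter drives the cassette, which is followed by a WPRE to enhance transcript stability and expression, and by an SV40 polyadenylation signal. The sensor coding sequence (about 1.9 kb, also called variant 4445) sits in reverse orientation relative to the promoter, bracketed by oppositely oriented pairs of lox2272 and loxP sites. In this FLEX arrangement the gene is not expressed until Cre recombinase inverts it and then excises one site of each pair, locking it in the sense orientation. Expression is therefore restricted to Cre-positive neurons.

The insert combines sequence from Pseudomonas fluorescens with an Aequorea victoria-derived green fluorescent protein, and carries the S99A, F104H and R168P mutations. An Igκ leader at the N-terminus and a PDGFRβ transmembrane domain at the C-terminus direct the sensor through the secretory pathway and anchor it on the cell surface, where it can detect extracellular GABA. The construct is intended for AAV-mediated imaging of GABA signalling in genetically defined neuronal populations.
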