Features (pLannotate 1.2.2; 20 found; start..end, strand, type, name):
     42..174     -  repeat_region  AAV2 ITR (fragment): inverted terminal repeat of adeno-associated virus serotype 2 inverted
    256..703     +  promoter       hSyn promoter: human synapsin I promoter; confers neuron-specific expression (Kügler et al., 2003)
    733..766     -  protein_bind   lox2272: Cre-mediated recombination occurs in the 8-bp core sequence (GGATACTT). lox2272 sites are compatible with each other, but incompatible with loxP or loxN sites (Lee and Saito, 1988). Cre recombinase
    829..862     -  protein_bind   loxP: Cre-mediated recombination occurs in the 8-bp core sequence (GCATACAT). Cre recombinase
    876..1022    -  CDS            PDGFRβ TM domain: transmembrane domain from platelet derived growth factor receptor beta
   1194..1919    -  CDS            cEGFP: cEGFP is a basic (constitutively fluorescent) green fluorescent protein published in 2008, derived from Aequorea victoria.
   2751..2813    -  sig_peptide    Igκ leader: leader sequence from mouse immunoglobulin κ light chain
   2830..2863    +  protein_bind   lox2272: Cre-mediated recombination occurs in the 8-bp core sequence (GGATACTT). lox2272 sites are compatible with each other, but incompatible with loxP or loxN sites (Lee and Saito, 1988). Cre recombinase
   2934..2967    +  protein_bind   loxP: Cre-mediated recombination occurs in the 8-bp core sequence (GCATACAT). Cre recombinase
   2985..3009    +  misc_feature   MCS (fragment): pBluescript multiple cloning site
   3009..3597    +  misc_feature   WPRE: woodchuck hepatitis virus posttranscriptional regulatory element
   3640..3761    -  polyA_signal   SV40 poly(A) signal: SV40 polyadenylation signal
   3784..3852    -  CDS            large T antigen (fragment): large T antigen from SV40 (simian virus 40)
   3923..4056    +  repeat_region  AAV2 ITR: inverted terminal repeat of adeno-associated virus serotype 2 inverted
   4050..4106    -  CDS            lacI (fragment): lac repressor; lacI; The lac repressor binds to the lac operator to inhibit transcription in E. coli. This inhibition can be relieved by adding lactose or isopropyl-β-D-thiogalactopyranoside (IPTG).
   4289..4877    -  rep_origin     ori: high-copy-number ColE1/pMB1/pBR322/pUC origin of replication
   5048..5908    -  CDS            AmpR: β-lactamase; bla; confers resistance to ampicillin, carbenicillin, and related antibiotics
   5909..6013    -  promoter       AmpR promoter: bla
   6066..6494    -  rep_origin     f1 ori (sequence partly withheld): f1 bacteriophage origin of replication; arrow indicates direction of (+) strand synthesis
   6499..47      -  CDS            lacZα (fragment) (across the origin): LacZα fragment of β-galactosidase; lacZ fragment
>Addgene plasmid #218878 | pGP-AAV-syn-flex-iGABASnFR2n-WPRE | addgene full sequence | sequence record 436588 | Addgene NGS Result
GTTGGGAAGGGCGATCGGTGCGGGCCTCTTCGCTATTACGCCAGCTGCGCGCTCGCTCGCTCACTGAGGC
CGCCCGGGCAAAGCCCGGGCGTCGGGCGACCTTTGGTCGCCCGGCCTCAGTGAGCGAGCGAGCGCGCAGA
GAGGGAGTGGCCAACTCCATCACTAGGGGTTCCTTGTAGTTAATGATTAACCCGCCATGCTACTTATCTA
CGTAGCCATGCTCTAGGAAGATCTCTGCAGAGGGCCCTGCGTATGAGTGCAAGTGGGTTTTAGGACCAGG
ATGAGGCGGGGTGGGGGTGCCTACCTGACGACCGACCCCGACCCACTGGACAAGCACCCAACCCCCATTC
CCCAAATTGCGCATCCCCTATCAGAGAGGGGGAGGGGAAACAGGATGCGGCGAGGCGCGTGCGCACTGCC
AGCTTCAGCACCGCGGACAGTGCCTTCGCCCCCGCCTGGCGGCGCGCGCCACCGCCGCCTCAGCACTGAA
GGCGCGCTGACGTCACTCGCCGGTCCCCCGCAAACTCCCCTTCCCGGCCACCTTGGTCGCGTCCGCGCCG
CCGCCGGCCCAGCCGGACCGCACCACGCGAGGCGCGAGATAGGGGGGCACGGGCGCGACCATCTGCGCTG
CGGCGCCGGCGACTCAGCGCTGCCTCAGTCTGCGGTGGGCAGCGGAGGAGTCGTGTCGTGCCTGAGAGCG
CAGTCGAATTCAAGCTGCTAGCAAGGATCCCCATAACTTCGTATAAAGTATCCTATACGAAGTTATATCA
AAATAGGAAGACCAATGCTTCACCATCGACCCGAATTGCCAAGCATCACCATCGACCCATAACTTCGTAT
AATGTATGCTATACGAAGTTATACTAGAGCTTTCAACGTGGCTTCTTCTGCCAAAGCATGATGAGGATGA
TAAGGGAGATGATGGTGAGCACCACCAGGGCCAGGATGGCTGAGATCACCACCACCTTAAAGGGCAAGGA
GTGTGGCACCACGATGACCTCCTGCGTGTCCTGGCCCACAGCATTCAGATCCTCTTCTGAGATGAGTTTT
TGTTCGTCGACCTGCAGTTTGACTAGCCATTCATTCCACCGTGTCGCAATGGCCGGACCGTTCTTGGCCC
AGTAGGCGAAATCGAGGGTGATCTGATCCTTGACGTAGGCGGTCGGCAGGTTCGGTGCCAGGTTGGCGTT
CCAGTTGTACTCCAGCTTGTGCCCCAGGATGTTGCCGTCCTCCTTGAAGTCGATGCCCTTCAGCTCGATG
CGGTTCACCAGGGTGTCGCCCTCGAACTTCACCTCGGCGCGGGTCTTGTAGGTGCCGTCGTCCTTGAAGC
TGATGGTGCGCTCCTGGACGTAGCCTTCGGGCATGGCGGACTTGAAGAAGTCGTGCTGCTTCATGTGGTC
GGGGTAGCGGCTGAAGCACTGCACGCCGTAGGTCAGGGTGGTCACGAGGGTGGGCCAGGGCACGGGCAGC
TTGCCGGTGGTGCAGATGAACTTCAGGGTCAGCTTGCCGTTGGTGGCATCGCCCTCGCCCTCGCCGCGCA
CGCTGAACTTGTGGCCGTTTACGTCGCCGTCCAGCTCGACCAGGATGGGCACCACCCCGGTGAACAGCTC
CTCGCCCTTGCTCATGCTCCCTCCGGTACCGCCCTTGTACAGCTCGTCCATGCCGAGAGTGATCCCGGCG
GCGGTCACGAACTCCAGCAGGACCATGTGATCGCGCTTCTCGTTGGGGTCTTTGCTCAGCACGGACTGGG
TGCTCAGGTAGTGGTTGTCGGGCAGCAGCACGGGGCCGTCGCCGATGGGGGTGTTCTGCTGGTAGTGGTC
GGCGAGCTGCACGCTGCCGTCCTCCACGTTGTGCGGGATCTTGAAGTTCGCCATGATGCCGTTCTTCTGC
TTGTCGGCGGTGATCCGGACCTGCGCAAGGTCGAGGCGCTGCACACTGTCGATGTTCACTGGAGCATAGG
CGGTCAGGGCGGAAAAGTCGTCCTGGCCTTTGGCGCTGCTGGCACTGGCCAGGAACTTCATCGCGGCGGC
TTTGTTCTTCGTGCCTTTAGGCACGACGAGGATGTCGGCCATCACCAGGTTCTGCTTCCAGCTCACGCCC
ACTGGCGCGCCGTCTTCTTGCAGGGCGTGGATGCGACCGTTCCAGAACTGGCCCATGCTGACTTCGCCGG
AGGCCAGCAGCTGCTGCGACTGTGCACCGCCGCCCCACCAGACGATGTCTTTCTTGATGGTGTCGAGTTT
CTTGAAGGCGCGGTCCAGGTCCAGCGGGTAGAGCTTGTCGGCCGGTACGCCGTCGGCGAGCAGGGCCAGT
TCGAGCACGCCAGGGCTCGGCCATTTGTAGAGGGCGCGTTTGCCGGGGTAGGTCTTGGTGTCGAACAGCG
CGGTCCAGTCCTGGGGCTTGCTGGCTCCGAGCTTGCCTTCGTTGTAGCCGAGCACGTGAGAGAACAGGAA
GGCCCCCACTCCATGGTCACTCACGAACCGCGGATCGATCTTGTCGCGCTGGATCACCGAGAAATCCAGG
GGTTCGAGCAGGCCTTCGGCGGCGGCGCGCAAGGCGAAGTCGGCCTCTACATCCACCACGTCCCACTGCA
CGTTGCCGCTTTCGACCATGGCCTTGAGTTTGCCGTAGTCGGTGGGCCCATCCTGGACCACGGTAATGCC
GCTGGCCTTGCTGAACGGGTCGGCCCAGGCCTGCTTCTGCGCATCCTGGGTGCTACCGCCCCAGCTCACG
AAATTGATGCTTTCAGATCTGTCACCAGTGGAACCTGGAACCCAGAGCAGCAGTACCCATAGCAGGAGTG
TGTCTGTCTCCATGGTGGCGGATCCTAGTATAACTTCGTATAGGATACTTTATACGAAGTTATCATTGGG
ATTCTTCCTATTTTGATCCAAGCATCACCATCGACCCTCTAGTCCAGATCTCACCATCGACCCATAACTT
CGTATAGCATACATTATACGAAGTTATGTCCCTCGAAGAGGTTCGAATTCGATATCAAGCTTATCGATAA
TCAACCTCTGGATTACAAAATTTGTGAAAGATTGACTGGTATTCTTAACTATGTTGCTCCTTTTACGCTA
TGTGGATACGCTGCTTTAATGCCTTTGTATCATGCTATTGCTTCCCGTATGGCTTTCATTTTCTCCTCCT
TGTATAAATCCTGGTTGCTGTCTCTTTATGAGGAGTTGTGGCCCGTTGTCAGGCAACGTGGCGTGGTGTG
CACTGTGTTTGCTGACGCAACCCCCACTGGTTGGGGCATTGCCACCACCTGTCAGCTCCTTTCCGGGACT
TTCGCTTTCCCCCTCCCTATTGCCACGGCGGAACTCATCGCCGCCTGCCTTGCCCGCTGCTGGACAGGGG
CTCGGCTGTTGGGCACTGACAATTCCGTGGTGTTGTCGGGGAAATCATCGTCCTTTCCTTGGCTGCTCGC
CTGTGTTGCCACCTGGATTCTGCGCGGGACGTCCTTCTGCTACGTCCCTTCGGCCCTCAATCCAGCGGAC
CTTCCTTCCCGCGGCCTGCTGCCGGCTCTGCGGCCTCTTCCGCGTCTTCGCCTTCGCCCTCAGACGAGTC
GGATCTCCCTTTGGGCCGCCTCCCCGCATCGATACCGTCGACCCGGGCGGCCGCTTCGAGCAGACATGAT
AAGATACATTGATGAGTTTGGACAAACCACAACTAGAATGCAGTGAAAAAAATGCTTTATTTGTGAAATT
TGTGATGCTATTGCTTTATTTGTAACCATTATAAGCTGCAATAAACAAGTTAACAACAACAATTGCATTC
ATTTTATGTTTCAGGTTCAGGGGGAGATGTGGGAGGTTTTTTAAAGCAAGTAAAACCTCTACAAATGTGG
TAAAATCGATAAGGATCTTCCTAGAGCATGGCTACGTAGATAAGTAGCATGGCGGGTTAATCATTAACTA
CAAGGAACCCCTAGTGATGGAGTTGGCCACTCCCTCTCTGCGCGCTCGCTCGCTCACTGAGGCCGGGCGA
CCAAAGGTCGCCCGACGCCCGGGCTTTGCCCGGGCGGCCTCAGTGAGCGAGCGAGCGCGCAGCTGCATTA
ATGAATCGGCCAACGCGCGGGGAGAGGCGGTTTGCGTATTGGGCGCTCTTCCGCTTCCTCGCTCACTGAC
TCGCTGCGCTCGGTCGTTCGGCTGCGGCGAGCGGTATCAGCTCACTCAAAGGCGGTAATACGGTTATCCA
CAGAATCAGGGGATAACGCAGGAAAGAACATGTGAGCAAAAGGCCAGCAAAAGGCCAGGAACCGTAAAAA
GGCCGCGTTGCTGGCGTTTTTCCATAGGCTCCGCCCCCCTGACGAGCATCACAAAAATCGACGCTCAAGT
CAGAGGTGGCGAAACCCGACAGGACTATAAAGATACCAGGCGTTTCCCCCTGGAAGCTCCCTCGTGCGCT
CTCCTGTTCCGACCCTGCCGCTTACCGGATACCTGTCCGCCTTTCTCCCTTCGGGAAGCGTGGCGCTTTC
TCATAGCTCACGCTGTAGGTATCTCAGTTCGGTGTAGGTCGTTCGCTCCAAGCTGGGCTGTGTGCACGAA
CCCCCCGTTCAGCCCGACCGCTGCGCCTTATCCGGTAACTATCGTCTTGAGTCCAACCCGGTAAGACACG
ACTTATCGCCACTGGCAGCAGCCACTGGTAACAGGATTAGCAGAGCGAGGTATGTAGGCGGTGCTACAGA
GTTCTTGAAGTGGTGGCCTAACTACGGCTACACTAGAAGAACAGTATTTGGTATCTGCGCTCTGCTGAAG
CCAGTTACCTTCGGAAAAAGAGTTGGTAGCTCTTGATCCGGCAAACAAACCACCGCTGGTAGCGGTGGTT
TTTTTGTTTGCAAGCAGCAGATTACGCGCAGAAAAAAAGGATCTCAAGAAGATCCTTTGATCTTTTCTAC
GGGGTCTGACGCTCAGTGGAACGAAAACTCACGTTAAGGGATTTTGGTCATGAGATTATCAAAAAGGATC
TTCACCTAGATCCTTTTAAATTAAAAATGAAGTTTTAAATCAATCTAAAGTATATATGAGTAAACTTGGT
CTGACAGTTACCAATGCTTAATCAGTGAGGCACCTATCTCAGCGATCTGTCTATTTCGTTCATCCATAGT
TGCCTGACTCCCCGTCGTGTAGATAACTACGATACGGGAGGGCTTACCATCTGGCCCCAGTGCTGCAATG
ATACCGCGAGACCCACGCTCACCGGCTCCAGATTTATCAGCAATAAACCAGCCAGCCGGAAGGGCCGAGC
GCAGAAGTGGTCCTGCAACTTTATCCGCCTCCATCCAGTCTATTAATTGTTGCCGGGAAGCTAGAGTAAG
TAGTTCGCCAGTTAATAGTTTGCGCAACGTTGTTGCCATTGCTACAGGCATCGTGGTGTCACGCTCGTCG
TTTGGTATGGCTTCATTCAGCTCCGGTTCCCAACGATCAAGGCGAGTTACATGATCCCCCATGTTGTGCA
AAAAAGCGGTTAGCTCCTTCGGTCCTCCGATCGTTGTCAGAAGTAAGTTGGCCGCAGTGTTATCACTCAT
GGTTATGGCAGCACTGCATAATTCTCTTACTGTCATGCCATCCGTAAGATGCTTTTCTGTGACTGGTGAG
TACTCAACCAAGTCATTCTGAGAATAGTGTATGCGGCGACCGAGTTGCTCTTGCCCGGCGTCAATACGGG
ATAATACCGCGCCACATAGCAGAACTTTAAAAGTGCTCATCATTGGAAAACGTTCTTCGGGGCGAAAACT
CTCAAGGATCTTACCGCTGTTGAGATCCAGTTCGATGTAACCCACTCGTGCACCCAACTGATCTTCAGCA
TCTTTTACTTTCACCAGCGTTTCTGGGTGAGCAAAAACAGGAAGGCAAAATGCCGCAAAAAAGGGAATAA
GGGCGACACGGAAATGTTGAATACTCATACTCTTCCTTTTTCAATATTATTGAAGCATTTATCAGGGTTA
TTGTCTCATGAGCGGATACATATTTGAATGTATTTAGAAAAATAAACAAATAGGGGTTCCGCGCACATTT
CCCCGAAAAGTGCCACCTAAATTGTAAGCGTTAATATTTTGTTAAAATTCGCGTTAAATTTTTGTTAAAT
CAGCTCATTTTTTAACCAATAGGCCGAAATCGGCAAAATCCCTTATAAATCAAAAGAATAGACCGAGATA
GGGT
[37 nt withheld, positions 6165-6201]
AAAGAACGTGGACTCCAACGTCAAAGG
[49 nt withheld, positions 6229-6277]
T
[91 nt withheld, positions 6279-6369]
G
[124 nt withheld, positions 6371-6494]
CCCATTCGCCATTCAGGCTGCGCAACT
