>Addgene plasmid #218878 | pGP-AAV-syn-flex-iGABASnFR2n-WPRE | depositor partial sequence | sequence record 427206 | iGABASnFR2n
ATGGAGACAGACACACTCCTGCTATGGGTACTGCTGCTCTGGGTTCCAGGTTCCACTGGTGACAGATCTG
AAAGCATCAATTTCGTGAGCTGGGGCGGTAGCACCCAGGATGCGCAGAAGCAGGCCTGGGCCGACCCGTT
CAGCAAGGCCAGCGGCATTACCGTGGTCCAGGATGGGCCCACCGACTACGGCAAACTCAAGGCCATGGTC
GAAAGCGGCAACGTGCAGTGGGACGTGGTGGATGTAGAGGCCGACTTCGCCTTGCGCGCCGCCGCCGAAG
GCCTGCTCGAACCCCTGGATTTCTCGGTGATCCAGCGCGACAAGATCGATCCGCGGTTCGTGAGTGACCA
TGGAGTGGGGGCCTTCCTGTTCTCTCACGTGCTCGGCTACAACGAAGGCAAGCTCGGAGCCAGCAAGCCC
CAGGACTGGACCGCGCTGTTCGACACCAAGACCTACCCCGGCAAACGCGCCCTCTACAAATGGCCGAGCC
CTGGCGTGCTCGAACTGGCCCTGCTCGCCGACGGCGTACCGGCCGACAAGCTCTACCCGCTGGACCTGGA
CCGCGCCTTCAAGAAACTCGACACCATCAAGAAAGACATCGTCTGGTGGGGCGGCGGTGCACAGTCGCAG
CAGCTGCTGGCCTCCGGCGAAGTCAGCATGGGCCAGTTCTGGAACGGTCGCATCCACGCCCTGCAAGAAG
ACGGCGCGCCAGTGGGCGTGAGCTGGAAGCAGAACCTGGTGATGGCCGACATCCTCGTCGTGCCTAAAGG
CACGAAGAACAAAGCCGCCGCGATGAAGTTCCTGGCCAGTGCCAGCAGCGCCAAAGGCCAGGACGACTTT
TCCGCCCTGACCGCCTATGCTCCAGTGAACATCGACAGTGTGCAGCGCCTCGACCTTGCGCAGGTCCGGA
TCACCGCCGACAAGCAGAAGAACGGCATCATGGCGAACTTCAAGATCCCGCACAACGTGGAGGACGGCAG
CGTGCAGCTCGCCGACCACTACCAGCAGAACACCCCCATCGGCGACGGCCCCGTGCTGCTGCCCGACAAC
CACTACCTGAGCACCCAGTCCGTGCTGAGCAAAGACCCCAACGAGAAGCGCGATCACATGGTCCTGCTGG
AGTTCGTGACCGCCGCCGGGATCACTCTCGGCATGGACGAGCTGTACAAGGGCGGTACCGGAGGGAGCAT
GAGCAAGGGCGAGGAGCTGTTCACCGGGGTGGTGCCCATCCTGGTCGAGCTGGACGGCGACGTAAACGGC
CACAAGTTCAGCGTGCGCGGCGAGGGCGAGGGCGATGCCACCAACGGCAAGCTGACCCTGAAGTTCATCT
GCACCACCGGCAAGCTGCCCGTGCCCTGGCCCACCCTCGTGACCACCCTGACCTACGGCGTGCAGTGCTT
CAGCCGCTACCCCGACCACATGAAGCAGCACGACTTCTTCAAGTCCGCCATGCCCGAAGGCTACGTCCAG
GAGCGCACCATCAGCTTCAAGGACGACGGCACCTACAAGACCCGCGCCGAGGTGAAGTTCGAGGGCGACA
CCCTGGTGAACCGCATCGAGCTGAAGGGCATCGACTTCAAGGAGGACGGCAACATCCTGGGGCACAAGCT
GGAGTACAACTGGAACGCCAACCTGGCACCGAACCTGCCGACCGCCTACGTCAAGGATCAGATCACCCTC
GATTTCGCCTACTGGGCCAAGAACGGTCCGGCCATTGCGACACGGTGGAATGAATGGCTAGTCAAACTGC
AGGTCGACGAACAAAAACTCATCTCAGAAGAGGATCTGAATGCTGTGGGCCAGGACACGCAGGAGGTCAT
CGTGGTGCCACACTCCTTGCCCTTTAAGGTGGTGGTGATCTCAGCCATCCTGGCCCTGGTGGTGCTCACC
ATCATCTCCCTTATCATCCTCATCATGCTTTGGCAGAAGAAGCCACGTTGA
